Addgene plasmid #43770: IV-GCT
Depositing lab: Chad Cowan & Kiran Musunuru. Depositing organization: Harvard University. Publication: A TALEN Genome-Editing System for Generating Human Stem Cell-Based Disease Models. Ding Q, Lee YK, Schaefer EA, Peters DT, Veres A, Kim K, Kuperwasser N, Motola DL, Meissner TB, Hendriks WT, Trevisan M, Gupta RM, Moisan A, Banks E, Friesen M, Schinzel RT, Xia F, Tang A, Xia Y, Figueroa E, Wann A, Ahfeldt T, Daheron L, Zhang F, Rubin LL, Peng LF, Chung RT, Musunuru K, Cowan CA. Cell Stem Cell. 2012 Dec 12. pii: S1934-5909(12)00645-5. doi: 10.1016/j.stem.2012.11.011. PubMed 23246482.
Backbone
  Vector backbone: pCRII-TOPO
  Backbone manufacturer: Invitrogen
  Backbone size w/o insert (bp): 3973
  Vector type: Bacterial Cloning
Growth in bacteria
  Bacterial resistance: Ampicillin and Kanamycin, 100 & 50 μg/mL
  Growth temperature: 37°C
  Growth strain: Top10
  Copy number: High Copy
Gene/Insert
  Gene/Insert name: IV-GCT
  Species: Synthetic
  Insert size (bp): 279
  Cloning method: TOPO Cloning
  Sequencing primers: 5′ T7; 3′ M13-rev
Terms and licenses: Academic/Nonprofit Terms; Industry Terms: Not Available to Industry
How to cite: IV-GCT was a gift from Chad Cowan & Kiran Musunuru (Addgene plasmid # 43770 ; http://n2t.net/addgene:43770 ; RRID:Addgene_43770)
