[The description below was written by a language model from this plasmid's Addgene catalogue record.]
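Description:
IV-GCT is a bacterial cloning plasmid built on the commercial pCRII-TOPO backbone (about 4 kb without insert), into which a 279 bp synthetic fragment was introduced by TOPO cloning. It is a high-copy plasmid maintained in E. coli and carries both ampicillin and kanamycin resistance, so either or both drugs can be used for selection. The listed sequencing primers, T7 on the 5′ side and M13 reverse on the 3′ side, show that the insert sits in the standard multiple cloning region, flanked by these universal priming sites. No feature table accompanies the record, so the exact layout of the insert and backbone elements cannot be confirmed beyond these catalogue fields.

The insert, also called IV-GCT, is described only as synthetic; the record gives no explicit functional annotation, promoter, tag or reporter, and there is no indication that it is meant to be expressed from this vector. The associated publication describes a TALEN genome-editing system for generating human stem cell-based disease models, which suggests the plasmid is one component of a library of pre-assembled TALE repeat modules. Under that reading, the name plausibly denotes a position in the array (IV) and a three-nucleotide DNA target (GCT), and the insert size is roughly consistent with a short multimer of TAL effector repeats, but this interpretation is an inference and not stated in the record. On that basis, the plasmid would serve as a storage and amplification vector for a building block that is excised or amplified and joined with other modules to assemble custom TALENs, rather than as a functional nuclease construct in its own right.
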