>Addgene plasmid #43770 | IV-GCT | depositor partial sequence | sequence record 59035 | IV-GCT sequence 279 bps
CGTCTCGACTCACCCCAGAGCAGGTCGTGGCAATCGCGAGCAATAACGGCGGAAAACAGGCTTTGGAAAC
GGTGCAGAGGCTCCTTCCAGTGCTGTGCCAAGCGCACGGCCTCACCCCAGAGCAGGTCGTGGCGATCGCA
AGCCACGACGGAGGAAAGCAAGCCTTGGAAACAGTACAGAGGCTGTTGCCTGTGCTGTGCCAAGCGCACG
GATTAACCCCAGAGCAGGTCGTGGCCATTGCCTCGAATGGAGGGGGCAGACCCGCACTGGAGAGAGACG
