>Addgene plasmid #43770 | IV-GCT | addgene partial sequence | sequence record 62129 | M13-F20 5'-TGTAAAACGACGGCCAGT-3'
CTATAGGGCGAATTGGGCCCTCTAGATGCATGCTCGAGCGGCCGCCAGTGTGATGGATATCTGCAGAATT
CGCCCTTAAGTACTTTCCTGTGCCCACGTCTCTCTCCAGTGCGGGTCTGCCCCCTCCATTCGAGGCAATG
GCCACGACCTGCTCTGGGGTTAATCCGTGCGCTTGGCACAGCACAGGCAACAGCCTCTGTACTGTTTCCA
AGGCTTGCTTTCCTCCGTCGTGGCTTGCGATCGCCACGACCTGCTCTGGGGTGAGGCCGTGCGCTTGGCA
CAGCACTGGAAGGAGCCTCTGCACCGTTTCCAAAGCCTGTTTTCCGCCGTTATTGCTCGCGATTGCCACG
ACCTGCTCTGGGGTGAGTCGAGACGCGCTAGGACGGCATCTATATAAGGGCGAATTCCAGCACACTGGCG
GCCGTTACTAGTGGATCCGAGCTCGGTACCAAGCTTGGCGTAATCATGGTCATAGCTGTTTCCTGTGTGA
AATTGTTATCCGCTCACAATTCCACACAACATACGAGCCGGAAGCATAAAGTGTAAAGCCTGGGGTGCCT
AATGAGTGAGCTAACTCACATTAATTGCGTTGCGCTCACTGCCCGCTTTCCAGTCGGGAAACCTGTCGTG
CCAGCTGCATTAATGAATCGGCCAACGCGCGGGGAGAGGCGGTTTGCGTATTGGGCGCTCTTCCGCTTCC
TCGCTCACTGACTCGCTGCGCTCGGTCGTTCGGCTGCGGCGAGCGGTATCAGCTCACTCAAAGGCGGTAA
TACGGTTATCCACAGAATCAGGGGATAACGCAGGAAAGAACATGTGAGCAAAAGGCCAGCAAAAGGCCAG
GAACCGTAAAAAGGCCGCGTTGCTGGCGTTTTTCCATAGGCTCCGCCCCCCTGACGAGCAT
